>Addgene plasmid #197514 | Myc-Nix-S212A | addgene full sequence | sequence record 386253 | Addgene NGS Result
GACGGATCGGGAGATCTCCCGATCCCCTATGGTGCACTCTCAGTACAATCTGCTCTGATGCCGCATAGTT
AAGCCAGTATCTGCTCCCTGCTTGTGTGTTGGAGGTCGCTGAGTAGTGCGCGAGCAAAATTTAAGCTACA
ACAAGGCAAGGCTTGACCGACAATTGCATGAAGAATCTGCTTAGGGTTAGGCGTTTTGCGCTGCTTCGCG
ATGTACGGGCCAGATATACGCGTTGACATTGATTATTGACTAGTTATTAATAGTAATCAATTACGGGGTC
ATTAGTTCATAGCCCATATATGGAGTTCCGCGTTACATAACTTACGGTAAATGGCCCGCCTGGCTGACCG
CCCAACGACCCCCGCCCATTGACGTCAATAATGACGTATGTTCCCATAGTAACGCCAATAGGGACTTTCC
ATTGACGTCAATGGGTGGAGTATTTACGGTAAACTGCCCACTTGGCAGTACATCAAGTGTATCATATGCC
AAGTACGCCCCCTATTGACGTCAATGACGGTAAATGGCCCGCCTGGCATTATGCCCAGTACATGACCTTA
TGGGACTTTCCTACTTGGCAGTACATCTACGTATTAGTCATCGCTATTACCATGGTGATGCGGTTTTGGC
AGTACATCAATGGGCGTGGATAGCGGTTTGACTCACGGGGATTTCCAAGTCTCCACCCCATTGACGTCAA
TGGGAGTTTGTTTTGGCACCAAAATCAACGGGACTTTCCAAAATGTCGTAACAACTCCGCCCCATTGACG
CAAATGGGCGGTAGGCGTGTACGGTGGGAGGTCTATATAAGCAGAGCTCTCTGGCTAACTAGAGAACCCA
CTGCTTACTGGCTTATCGAAATTAATACGACTCACTATAGGGAGACCCAAGCTTGGTACCATGGAGCAGA
AGCTGATCTCCGAGGAGGACCTGGGATCCATCGATGTCGACGAATTCATGTCGTCCCACCTAGTCGAGCC
GCCGCCGCCCCTGCACAACAACAACAACAACTGCGAGGAAAATGAGCAGTCTCTGCCCCCGCCGGCCGGC
CTCAACAGTTCCTGGGTGGAGCTACCCATGAACAGCAGCAATGGCAATGATAATGGCAATGGGAAAAATG
GGGGGCTGGAACACGTACCATCCTCATCCTCCATCCACAATGGAGACATGGAGAAGATTCTTTTGGATGC
ACAACATGAATCAGGACAGAGTAGTTCCAGAGGCAGTTCTCACTGTGACAGCCCTTCGCCACAAGAAGAT
GGGCAGATCATGTTTGATGTGGAAATGCACACCAGCAGGGACCATAGCTCTCAGTCAGAAGAAGAAGTTG
TAGAAGGAGAGAAGGAAGTCGAGGCTTTGAAGAAAAGTGCGGACTGGGTATCAGACTGGTCCAGTAGACC
CGAAAACATTCCACCCAAGGAGTTCCACTTCAGACACCCTAAACGTTCTGTGTCTTTAAGCATGAGGAAA
AGTGGAGCCATGAAGAAAGGGGGTATTTTCTCCGCAGAATTTCTGAAGGTGTTCATTCCATCTCTCTTCC
TTTCTCATGTTTTGGCTTTGGGGCTAGGCATCTATATTGGAAAGCGACTGGCCACACCCTCTGCCAGCAC
CTACTGACTCGAGCATGCATCTAGAGGGCCCTATTCTATAGTGTCACCTAAATGCTAGAGCTCGCTGATC
AGCCTCGACTGTGCCTTCTAGTTGCCAGCCATCTGTTGTTTGCCCCTCCCCCGTGCCTTCCTTGACCCTG
GAAGGTGCCACTCCCACTGTCCTTTCCTAATAAAATGAGGAAATTGCATCGCATTGTCTGAGTAGGTGTC
ATTCTATTCTGGGGGGTGGGGTGGGGCAGGACAGCAAGGGGGAGGATTGGGAAGACAATAGCAGGCATGC
TGGGGATGCGGTGGGCTCTATGGCTTCTGAGGCGGAAAGAACCAGCTGGGGCTCTAGGGGGTATCCCC
[124 nt withheld, positions 1959-2082]
C
[91 nt withheld, positions 2084-2174]
A
[49 nt withheld, positions 2176-2224]
CCTTTGACGTTGGAGTCCACGTTCTTT
[37 nt withheld, positions 2252-2288]
ACCCTATCTCGGTCTATTCTTTTGATTTATAAGGGATTTTGCCGATTTCGGCCTATTGGTTAAAAAATGA
GCTGATTTAACAAAAATTTAACGCGAATTAATTCTGTGGAATGTGTGTCAGTTAGGGTGTGGAAAGTCCC
CAGGCTCCCCAGCAGGCAGAAGTATGCAAAGCATGCATCTCAATTAGTCAGCAACCAGGTGTGGAAAGTC
CCCAGGCTCCCCAGCAGGCAGAAGTATGCAAAGCATGCATCTCAATTAGTCAGCAACCATAGTCCCGCCC
CTAACTCCGCCCATCCCGCCCCTAACTCCGCCCAGTTCCGCCCATTCTCCGCCCCATGGCTGACTAATTT
TTTTTATTTATGCAGAGGCCGAGGCCGCCTCTGCCTCTGAGCTATTCCAGAAGTAGTGAGGAGGCTTTTT
TGGAGGCCTAGGCTTTTGCAAAAAGCTCCCGGGAGCTTGTATATCCATTTTCGGATCTGATCAAGAGACA
GGATGAGGATCGTTTCGCATGATTGAACAAGATGGATTGCACGCAGGTTCTCCGGCCGCTTGGGTGGAGA
GGCTATTCGGCTATGACTGGGCACAACAGACAATCGGCTGCTCTGATGCCGCCGTGTTCCGGCTGTCAGC
GCAGGGGCGCCCGGTTCTTTTTGTCAAGACCGACCTGTCCGGTGCCCTGAATGAACTGCAGGACGAGGCA
GCGCGGCTATCGTGGCTGGCCACGACGGGCGTTCCTTGCGCAGCTGTGCTCGACGTTGTCACTGAAGCGG
GAAGGGACTGGCTGCTATTGGGCGAAGTGCCGGGGCAGGATCTCCTGTCATCTCACCTTGCTCCTGCCGA
GAAAGTATCCATCATGGCTGATGCAATGCGGCGGCTGCATACGCTTGATCCGGCTACCTGCCCATTCGAC
CACCAAGCGAAACATCGCATCGAGCGAGCACGTACTCGGATGGAAGCCGGTCTTGTCGATCAGGATGATC
TGGACGAAGAGCATCAGGGGCTCGCGCCAGCCGAACTGTTCGCCAGGCTCAAGGCGCGCATGCCCGACGG
CGAGGATCTCGTCGTGACCCATGGCGATGCCTGCTTGCCGAATATCATGGTGGAAAATGGCCGCTTTTCT
GGATTCATCGACTGTGGCCGGCTGGGTGTGGCGGACCGCTATCAGGACATAGCGTTGGCTACCCGTGATA
TTGCTGAAGAGCTTGGCGGCGAATGGGCTGACCGCTTCCTCGTGCTTTACGGTATCGCCGCTCCCGATTC
GCAGCGCATCGCCTTCTATCGCCTTCTTGACGAGTTCTTCTGAGCGGGACTCTGGGGTTCGAAATGACCG
ACCAAGCGACGCCCAACCTGCCATCACGAGATTTCGATTCCACCGCCGCCTTCTATGAAAGGTTGGGCTT
CGGAATCGTTTTCCGGGACGCCGGCTGGATGATCCTCCAGCGCGGGGATCTCATGCTGGAGTTCTTCGCC
CACCCCAACTTGTTTATTGCAGCTTATAATGGTTACAAATAAAGCAATAGCATCACAAATTTCACAAATA
AAGCATTTTTTTCACTGCATTCTAGTTGTGGTTTGTCCAAACTCATCAATGTATCTTATCATGTCTGTAT
ACCGTCGACCTCTAGCTAGAGCTTGGCGTAATCATGGTCATAGCTGTTTCCTGTGTGAAATTGTTATCCG
CTCACAATTCCACACAACATACGAGCCGGAAGCATAAAGTGTAAAGCCTGGGGTGCCTAATGAGTGAGCT
AACTCACATTAATTGCGTTGCGCTCACTGCCCGCTTTCCAGTCGGGAAACCTGTCGTGCCAGCTGCATTA
ATGAATCGGCCAACGCGCGGGGAGAGGCGGTTTGCGTATTGGGCGCTCTTCCGCTTCCTCGCTCACTGAC
TCGCTGCGCTCGGTCGTTCGGCTGCGGCGAGCGGTATCAGCTCACTCAAAGGCGGTAATACGGTTATCCA
CAGAATCAGGGGATAACGCAGGAAAGAACATGTGAGCAAAAGGCCAGCAAAAGGCCAGGAACCGTAAAAA
GGCCGCGTTGCTGGCGTTTTTCCATAGGCTCCGCCCCCCTGACGAGCATCACAAAAATCGACGCTCAAGT
CAGAGGTGGCGAAACCCGACAGGACTATAAAGATACCAGGCGTTTCCCCCTGGAAGCTCCCTCGTGCGCT
CTCCTGTTCCGACCCTGCCGCTTACCGGATACCTGTCCGCCTTTCTCCCTTCGGGAAGCGTGGCGCTTTC
TCATAGCTCACGCTGTAGGTATCTCAGTTCGGTGTAGGTCGTTCGCTCCAAGCTGGGCTGTGTGCACGAA
CCCCCCGTTCAGCCCGACCGCTGCGCCTTATCCGGTAACTATCGTCTTGAGTCCAACCCGGTAAGACACG
ACTTATCGCCACTGGCAGCAGCCACTGGTAACAGGATTAGCAGAGCGAGGTATGTAGGCGGTGCTACAGA
GTTCTTGAAGTGGTGGCCTAACTACGGCTACACTAGAAGAACAGTATTTGGTATCTGCGCTCTGCTGAAG
CCAGTTACCTTCGGAAAAAGAGTTGGTAGCTCTTGATCCGGCAAACAAACCACCGCTGGTAGCGGTGGTT
TTTTTGTTTGCAAGCAGCAGATTACGCGCAGAAAAAAAGGATCTCAAGAAGATCCTTTGATCTTTTCTAC
GGGGTCTGACGCTCAGTGGAACGAAAACTCACGTTAAGGGATTTTGGTCATGAGATTATCAAAAAGGATC
TTCACCTAGATCCTTTTAAATTAAAAATGAAGTTTTAAATCAATCTAAAGTATATATGAGTAAACTTGGT
CTGACAGTTACCAATGCTTAATCAGTGAGGCACCTATCTCAGCGATCTGTCTATTTCGTTCATCCATAGT
TGCCTGACTCCCCGTCGTGTAGATAACTACGATACGGGAGGGCTTACCATCTGGCCCCAGTGCTGCAATG
ATACCGCGAGACCCACGCTCACCGGCTCCAGATTTATCAGCAATAAACCAGCCAGCCGGAAGGGCCGAGC
GCAGAAGTGGTCCTGCAACTTTATCCGCCTCCATCCAGTCTATTAATTGTTGCCGGGAAGCTAGAGTAAG
TAGTTCGCCAGTTAATAGTTTGCGCAACGTTGTTGCCATTGCTACAGGCATCGTGGTGTCACGCTCGTCG
TTTGGTATGGCTTCATTCAGCTCCGGTTCCCAACGATCAAGGCGAGTTACATGATCCCCCATGTTGTGCA
AAAAAGCGGTTAGCTCCTTCGGTCCTCCGATCGTTGTCAGAAGTAAGTTGGCCGCAGTGTTATCACTCAT
GGTTATGGCAGCACTGCATAATTCTCTTACTGTCATGCCATCCGTAAGATGCTTTTCTGTGACTGGTGAG
TACTCAACCAAGTCATTCTGAGAATAGTGTATGCGGCGACCGAGTTGCTCTTGCCCGGCGTCAATACGGG
ATAATACCGCGCCACATAGCAGAACTTTAAAAGTGCTCATCATTGGAAAACGTTCTTCGGGGCGAAAACT
CTCAAGGATCTTACCGCTGTTGAGATCCAGTTCGATGTAACCCACTCGTGCACCCAACTGATCTTCAGCA
TCTTTTACTTTCACCAGCGTTTCTGGGTGAGCAAAAACAGGAAGGCAAAATGCCGCAAAAAAGGGAATAA
GGGCGACACGGAAATGTTGAATACTCATACTCTTCCTTTTTCAATATTATTGAAGCATTTATCAGGGTTA
TTGTCTCATGAGCGGATACATATTTGAATGTATTTAGAAAAATAAACAAATAGGGGTTCCGCGCACATTT
CCCCGAAAAGTGCCACCTGACGTC
Features (pLannotate 1.2.2; 21 found; start..end, strand, type, name):
     28..80      -  misc_feature   bom (fragment): basis of mobility region from pBR322
    235..614     +  enhancer       CMV enhancer: human cytomegalovirus immediate early enhancer
    615..818     +  promoter       CMV promoter: human cytomegalovirus (CMV) immediate early promoter
    814..847     +  LTR            5' LTR (truncated) (fragment): truncated 5' long terminal repeat (LTR) from HIV-1
    863..881     +  promoter       T7 promoter: promoter for bacteriophage T7 RNA polymerase
    958..1614    +  CDS            BNIP3L: BNI3L_HUMAN - Also known as BNIP3A, BNIP3H, NIX. Experimental evidence at protein level: Swiss-Prot protein existence level 1. Induces apoptosis. Interacts with viral and cellular anti- apoptosis proteins. Can overcome the suppressors BCL-2 and BCL-XL, although high levels of BCL-XL expression will inhibit apoptosis. Inhibits apoptosis induced by BNIP3. Involved in mitochondrial quality control via its interaction with SPATA18/MIEAP: in response to mitochondrial damage, participates in mitochondrial protein catabolic process (also named MALM) leading to the degradation of damaged proteins insi
   1645..1663    -  promoter       SP6 promoter: promoter for bacteriophage SP6 RNA polymerase
   1689..1913    +  polyA_signal   bGH poly(A) signal: bovine growth hormone polyadenylation signal
   1917..1938    +  promoter       SV40 promoter (fragment): SV40 enhancer and early promoter
   1959..2387    +  rep_origin     f1 ori (sequence partly withheld): f1 bacteriophage origin of replication; arrow indicates direction of (+) strand synthesis
   2401..2730    +  promoter       SV40 promoter: SV40 enhancer and early promoter
   2797..3588    +  CDS            neo: KKA2_KLEPN - Also known as kan, nptII. Experimental evidence at protein level: Swiss-Prot protein existence level 1. Resistance to kanamycin, neomycin, paromomycin, ribostamycin, butirosin and gentamicin B. From Klebsiella pneumoniae.
   3612..3770    +  CDS            ble (fragment): BLE_KLEPN - Experimental evidence at protein level: Swiss-Prot protein existence level 1. Binding protein with a strong affinity to the bleomycin family of antibiotics. Binds to CL990; an antimitotic-antibiotic compound. From Klebsiella pneumoniae.
   3765..3886    +  polyA_signal   SV40 poly(A) signal: SV40 polyadenylation signal
   3959..3975    -  protein_bind   lac operator: The lac repressor binds to the lac operator to inhibit transcription in E. coli. This inhibition can be relieved by adding lactose or isopropyl-β-D-thiogalactopyranoside (IPTG). lac repressor encoded by lacI
   3983..4013    -  promoter       lac promoter: promoter for the E. coli lac operon
   4028..4049    -  protein_bind   CAP binding site: CAP binding activates transcription in the presence of cAMP. E. coli catabolite activator protein
   4062..4154    -  CDS            lacI (fragment): lac repressor; lacI; The lac repressor binds to the lac operator to inhibit transcription in E. coli. This inhibition can be relieved by adding lactose or isopropyl-β-D-thiogalactopyranoside (IPTG).
   4337..4925    -  rep_origin     ori: high-copy-number ColE1/pMB1/pBR322/pUC origin of replication
   5096..5956    -  CDS            AmpR: β-lactamase; bla; confers resistance to ampicillin, carbenicillin, and related antibiotics
   5957..6061    -  promoter       AmpR promoter: bla
