[The description below was written by a language model from this plasmid's Addgene catalogue record and pLannotate feature annotations shown in this document.]
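Description:
Myc-Nix-S212A is a mammalian expression plasmid built on a pcDNA3.1 backbone that carries human BNIP3L (also called NIX or BNIP3a) with serine 212 replaced by alanine. The roughly 660 bp coding sequence was cloned between EcoRI and XhoI sites, both retained, downstream of a Myc epitope that had been inserted into the multiple cloning region, so the protein is produced with an N-terminal Myc tag. The Myc tag is not called as a separate feature in the annotation, but there is unannotated space between the T7 promoter and the start of the BNIP3L reading frame where it would sit. Transcription is driven by the CMV immediate-early enhancer and promoter and terminated by the bovine growth hormone polyadenylation signal. Flanking T7 and SP6 promoters serve as sequencing primer sites. The plasmid is derived from a wild-type Myc-Nix construct from the same depositor.

In bacteria the plasmid is maintained at high copy through a ColE1/pUC-type origin with ampicillin resistance, and it also has an f1 origin. A separate SV40 promoter–neo–SV40 poly(A) cassette allows G418 selection of stably transfected mammalian cells. Short annotated fragments (HIV-1 LTR, ble, lacI, bom) appear to be backbone remnants or partial matches rather than functional parts. The sequenced record is 6,092 nt, slightly larger than the listed total of 6,060 bp.

The alanine substitution prevents phosphorylation at residue 212. The associated publication concerns PKA phosphorylation countering Nix-induced mitochondrial fission, mitophagy and impaired myocyte glucose uptake, so the construct is suited to use as a non-phosphorylatable comparator to wild-type Nix.
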