Addgene plasmid #197514: Myc-Nix-S212A
Purpose: Mammalian expression of myc-tagged human Nix with an alanine substitution of serine-212. Based on Myc-Nix (#100795)
Depositing lab: Joseph Gordon. Depositing organization: University of Manitoba. Publication: BNIP3L/Nix-induced mitochondrial fission, mitophagy, and impaired myocyte glucose uptake are abrogated by PRKA/PKA phosphorylation. da Silva Rosa SC, Martens MD, Field JT, Nguyen L, Kereliuk SM, Hai Y, Chapman D, Diehl-Jones W, Aliani M, West AR, Thliveris J, Ghavami S, Rampitsch C, Dolinsky VW, Gordon JW. Autophagy. 2021 Sep;17(9):2257-2272. doi: 10.1080/15548627.2020.1821548. Epub 2020 Oct 12. PubMed 33044904.
Backbone
  Vector backbone: pcDNA3.1
  Backbone size w/o insert (bp): 5400
  Total vector size (bp): 6060
  Modifications to backbone: Myc tag inserted in multiple cloning region
  Vector type: Mammalian Expression
  Selectable markers: Neomycin (select with G418)
Growth in bacteria
  Bacterial resistance: Ampicillin, 100 μg/mL
  Growth temperature: 37°C
  Growth strain: DH5alpha
  Copy number: High Copy
Gene/Insert
  Gene/Insert name: BCL2 interacting protein 3 like (alt name: BNIP3L (a.k.a. BNIP3a, NIX))
  Species: H. sapiens (human)
  Insert size (bp): 660
  Mutation: Serine 212 changed to alanine
  GenBank ID: NM_004331.3
  Entrez Gene: BNIP3L (a.k.a. BNIP3a, NIP3L, NIX)
  Promoter: CMV
  Tag / fusion protein: Myc (N terminal on backbone)
  Cloning method: Restriction Enzyme; 5′ cloning site EcoRI (not destroyed); 3′ cloning site XhoI (not destroyed)
  Sequencing primers: 5′ T7; 3′ SP6
Terms and licenses: Academic/Nonprofit Terms; Industry Terms: Not Available to Industry
How to cite: Myc-Nix-S212A was a gift from Joseph Gordon (Addgene plasmid # 197514 ; http://n2t.net/addgene:197514 ; RRID:Addgene_197514)
