>Addgene plasmid #197514 | Myc-Nix-S212A | depositor partial sequence | sequence record 382756 | Coding region from T7 primer
GCAGAGCTGATCTCCGAGGAGGACCTGGGATCCATCGATGTCGACGAATTCATGTCGTCCCACCTAGTCG
AGCCGCCGCCGCCCCTGCACAACAACAACAACAACTGCGAGGAAAATGAGCAGTCTCTGCCCCCGCCGGC
CGGCCTCAACAGTTCCTGGGTGGAGCTACCCATGAACAGCAGCAATGGCAATGATAATGGCAATGGGAAA
AATGGGGGGCTGGAACACGTACCATCCTCATCCTCCATCCACAATGGAGACATGGAGAAGATTCTTTTGG
ATGCACAACATGAATCAGGACAGAGTAGTTCCAGAGGCAGTTCTCACTGTGACAGCCCTTCGCCACAAGA
AGATGGGCAGATCATGTTTGATGTGGAAATGCACACCAGCAGGGACCATAGCTCTCAGTCAGAAGAAGAA
GTTGTAGAAGGAGAGAAGGAAGTCGAGGCTTTGAAGAAAAGTGCGGACTGGGTATCAGACTGGTCCAGTA
GACCCGAAAACATTCCACCCAAGGAGTTCCACTTCAGACACCCTAAACGTTCTGTGTCTTTAAGCATGAG
GAAAAGTGGAGCCATGAAGAAAGGGGGTATTTTCTCCGCAGAATTTCTGAAGGTGTTCATTCCATCTCTC
TTCCTTTCTCATGTTTTGGCTTTGGGGCTAGGCATCTATATTGGAAAGCGACTGGCCACACCCTCTGCCA
GCACCTACTGACTCGAGCATGCATCTAGAGGGCCCTATTCTATAGTGTCACCTAAATGCTAGAGCTCGCT
GATCAGCCTCGACTGTGCCTTCTAGTTGCCAGCCATCTGTTGTTTGCCCCTCCCCCGTGCCTTCCTTGAC
CCTGGAAGGTGCCACTCCCACTGTCCTTTCCTAATAAAATGAGGAAATTGCATCGCATTGTCTGAGTAGG
TGTCATTCTATTCTGGGGGGTGGGGTGGGGCAGGACAGCAAGGGGGAGGATTGGGAAGANATAGCAGGCA
TGCTGGGGATG
